>Addgene plasmid #243712 | pJL358 | addgene full sequence | sequence record 489307 | Addgene NGS Result
ACTCTTCCTTTTTCAATATTATTGAAGCATTTATCAGGGTTATTGTCTCATGAGCGGATACATATTTGAA
TGTATTTAGAAAAATAAACAAATAGGGGTTCCGCGCACATTTCCCCGAAAAGTGCCACCTAAATTGTAAG
CGTTAATATTTTGTTAAAATTCGCGTTAAATTTTTGTTAAATCAGCTCATTTTTTAACCAATAGGCCGAA
ATCGGCAAAATCCCTTATAAATCAAAAGAATAGACCGAGATAGGGT
[37 nt withheld, positions 257-293]
AAAGAACGTGGACTCCAACGTCAAAGG
[49 nt withheld, positions 321-369]
T
[91 nt withheld, positions 371-461]
G
[124 nt withheld, positions 463-586]
CCCATTCGCCATTCAGGCTGCGCAACTGTTGGGAAGGGCGATCGGTGCGGGCCTCTTCGCTATTACGCCA
GCTGGCGAAAGGGGGATGTGCTGCAAGGCGATTAAGTTGGGTAACGCCAGGGTTTTCCCAGTCACGACGT
TGTAAAACGACGGCCAGTGAGCGCGCCTCGTTCATTCACGTTTTTGAACCCGTGGAGGACGGGCAGACTC
GCGGTGCAAATGTGTTTTACAGCGTGATGGAGCAGATGAAGATGCTCGACACGCTGCAGAACACGCAGCT
AGATTAACCCTAGAAAGATAATCATATTGTGACGTACGTTAAAGATAATCATGTGTAAAATTGACGCATG
TGTTTTATCGGTCTGTATATCGAGGTTTATTTATTAATTTGAATAGATATTAAGTTTTATTATATTTACA
CTTACATACTAATAATAAATTCAACAAACAATTTATTTATGTTTATTTATTTATTAAAAAAAACAAAAAC
TCAAAATTTCTTCTATAAAGTAACAAAACTTTTATGAGGGACAGCCCCCCCCCAAAGCCCCCAGGGATGT
AATTACGTCCCTCCCCCGCTAGGGGGCAGCAGCGAGCCGCCCGGGGCTCCGCTCCGGTCCGGCGCTCCCC
CCGCATCCCCGAGCCGGCAGCGTGCGGGGACAGCCCGGGCACGGGGAAGGTGGCACGGGATCGCTTTCCT
CTGAACGCTTCTCGCTGCTCTTTGAGCCTGCAGACACCTGGGGGGATACGGGGAAAAGGCCTCCAGGGTT
TATTACAGGGACAGCAGAGATCCAGTTTGGTTAATTAGCTAGCGATGCGGGGAGGCGGCCCAAAGGGAGA
TCCGACTCGTCTGAGGGCGAAGGCGAAGACGCGGAAGAGGCCGCAGAGCCGGCAGCAGGCCGCGGGAAGG
AAGGTCCGCTGGATTGAGGGCCGAAGGGACGTAGCAGAAGGACGTCCCGCGCAGAATCCAGGTGGCAACA
CAGGCGAGCAGCCAAGGAAAGGACGATGATTTCCCCGACAACACCACGGAATTGTCAGTGCCCAACAGCC
GAGCCCCTGTCCAGCAGCGGGCAAGGCAGGCGGCGATGAGTTCCGCCGTGGCAATAGGGAGGGGGAAAGC
GAAAGTCCCGGAAAGGAGCTGACAGGTGGTGGCAATGCCCCAACCAGTGGGGGTTGCGTCAGCAAACACA
GTGCACACCACGCCACGTTGCCTGACAACGGGCCACAACTCCTCATAAAGAGACAGCAACCAGGATTTAT
ACAAGGAGGAGAAAATGAAAGCCATACGGGAAGCAATAGCATGATACAAAGGCATTAAAGCAGCGTATCC
ACATAGCGTAAAAGGAGCAACATAGTTAAGAATACCAGTCAATCTTTCACAAATTTTGTAATCCAGAGGT
TGATTACCGATAAGCTTGATATCGAATTCTTAACTGGCACCGGGCTTGCGGGTCATGCACCAGGTGCGCG
GTCCTTCGGGCACCTCGACGTCGGCGGTGACGGTGAAGCCGAGCCGCTCGTAGAAGGGGAGGTTGCGGGG
CGCGGAGGTCTCCAGGAAGGCGGGCACCCCGGCGCGCTCGGCCGCCTCCACTCCGGGGAGCACGACGGCG
CTGCCCAGACCCTTGCCCTGGTGGTCGGGCGAGACGCCGACGGTGGCCAGGAACCACGCGGGCTCCTTGG
GCCGGTGCGGCGCCAGGAGGCCTTCCATCTGTTGCTGCGCGGCCAGCCGGGAACCGCTCAACTCGGCCAT
GCGCGGGCCGATCTCGGCGAACACCGCCCCCGCTTCGACGCTCTCCGGCGTGGTCCAGACCGCCACGGCG
GCGCCGTCGTCCGCGACCCACACCTTGCCGATGTCGAGCCCGACGCGCGTGAGGAAGAGTTCTTGCAGCT
CGGTGACCCGCTCGATGTGGCGGTCCGGATCGACGGTGTGGCGCGTGGCGGGGTAGTCGGCGAACGCGGC
GGCGAGGGTGCGTACGGCCCTGGGGACGTCGTCGCGGGTGGCGAGGCGCACCGTGGGCTTGTACTCGGTC
ATGGTGGTACCCCCTGGGGAGAGAGGTCGGTGATTCGGTCAACGAGGGAGCCGACTGCCGACGTGCGCTC
CGGAGGCTTGCAGAATGCGGAACACCGCGCGGGCAGGAACAGGGCCCACACTACCGCCCCACACCCCGCC
TCCCGCACCGCCCCTTCCCGGCCGCTGCTCTCGGCGCGCCCTGCTGAGCAGCCGCTATTGGCCACAGCCC
ATCGCGGTCGGCGCGCTGCCATTGCTCCCTGGCGCTGTCCGTCTGCGAGGGTACTAGTGAGACGTGCGGC
TTCCGTTTGTCACGTCCGGCACGCCGCGAACCGCAAGGAACCTTCCCGACTTAGGGGCGGAGCAGGAAGC
GTCGCCGGGGGGCCCACAAGGGTAGCGGCGAAGATCCGGGTGACGCTGCGAACGGACGTGAAGAATGTGC
GAGACCCAGGGTCGGCGCCGCTGCGTTTCCCGGAACCACGCCCAGAGCAGCCGCGTCCCTGCGCAAACCC
AGGGCTGCCTTGGAAAAGGCGCAAACGCGTTGGTGAGGGACGGATTAACTATGTTAAATGCTGCTAATAG
ATGGAGAAGGTGAAAATTGAGATTGACAGTTTATTTAGCAACCTGGAAGCTATTGGTGATTCTAAACAAG
AGCAGTAAAAGCCTGCCCAAAATGGGATCAAAAAAAGATTAGGAGGAGGAGAAGGAGAGACAAGTATAAA
GAAATCTATAGGATGGTAACGGTAATCAAAGGAGTTTGTTCGTTTGTTTTTAATTTGGGAATGTGTTAAT
AGATGGAATGATCCAGTAAAGGGGGAAATTGTACTGAATAACATGCATACAAGAATCTATGTCTACTTTA
GGATCTATTTAATGTGAATTCATGGCTTTTTTTTTTTTTTTTTGATATGAAGTCTCACTCTGTCGCCCAG
GCTGGAGTGCAGTGAAGCGATCTTGGCTCACTGCAAGCTCCACCTTCTGGGTTCACGCCATTCTCCTGCC
TCAACCTCCTGAGTAGCTGGGACTACAGGCGCCCGCCACCACGCCCGCCTTATTTTTTGTATTTTTAGTA
GAGACAGGGTTTCACGGCTTTAGCCAAGATGGTCTGGATCTCCTGACCTCATGATCCGCCCGCCTCGGCT
TCCCAAAGTACTGGGATTACAGGCGTGAGCCACTGCGCCTGGCCTCATGGCTCTTTTTGGACAGGGTCAT
AAGCTTCTTAGATCTGTCACCCAATGTAATTAATTGATGTATTGGTTAATACTGTCTTTAGCAGTGCTAG
GGGATTGGTAAGAAATCCACATCATCTCTGCGCTTGGGAAATTTACAATCTAGAGTTGGCTAAGTGGAGA
AAACATAAGAGAGCACATACAACTAACAAATTCAGATTATGGACAATGTACTTAAAAAACCCCCACGCCC
TAGCTATTGGCACGTGGTAATTTTGCCCAGAGTTTTGGTTATATGCATAATCCAGAGGGGTGTAGAAAAC
CAGGTCCTTTCAGTACCGATCTAAGGAAGACATGAATTGGGGTGTTTATAAACCTTGGTGAGGAAGAGAA
TTTTAACTGGGACTGGTAACTTGGTGGGCCCATTGACATACAGTAGATTGTGAAGAAGAAAACCCCAAGG
ATTATAAGGAATAGTTTTAATATTACTAATTTTTATCCTTTGCTGAAACTATGGGTTTCTTATTTGAAAT
GGCAATCAAATAATTTGTAAGAGTTTGTAGAAAGTGGAAAGATTATTGTAATACAGGGTAGATATTTGCA
TTTGTACATACTTGAGGGTAAGTACAAGAAATAAACACTTGTAATGGGGATTACTTAAGCAAAATGGATG
ACACCGACAGCCTTTCTGTACAACAAATAATTGCTGTGCTTCTCTACTCCAGTAATGAATGTAGTGCCCT
GCTGGATCTGGGACAGCAAGACTTTTGAGTCCAGATTCGCCATCCCATTTCTTGTTCCCTAACGTTTCCT
CAGAAGCGAGCGAGCCTCTTCCACAATTTGGGGACACTGTGGAAGAACTTCTTGCTTGGGGAGTTCTGCA
GCAGTCGAAGGTACAAGAATATAAAAACTGGTATCTCGACACAGCTCTTACAGCATATTCTCAACACAAG
GAACAGTAATGTGCCGCAGCAATTCCTTCGGTGGAAAAAACTGACTGTATCCGCGTAAGAGGAGTAATTC
TTTTTTGAATTTTATGAGGCTTCAGAGCTGTATTTCGGCCAACCCAGTCTTTGTTCAGTTTCTAGCGGCT
TCAAGGTTGCCCAGTTTTACGCCTTCTCGCTCAAAACAGACACTAGTTTTCTTTGATAGCCTGGTCTCAC
ATTGACTTCATCTAAGCTTATTACATTCGTCTCATAAATCGTTTGCTTTTTCCCCAGCCTTAGCTCCAGG
GACCAGCCTACTGAACATCGAAAAGGTCAGGAACGAGATCACGGGACTGAGACGGCGAGCCGGCTAGAGC
GGATAGAGCCGTACTGCCGCTCTAGTTTTTCTTTTGCTCTCTATGGTTAGGAGCGCAAGCCTCTCTTCGG
CCCGGAAAGATTTAAGTTCGTGAATGCATACGCAAGACTCGGAGGTAGTTCCGGTTCCGGCGTGGCCATT
TTCGTTGGTGGTGTTCAGTTGTGGCGGTTGCTGGTCAGTAACAGCCAAGATGCTGCGGAATCTGCTGGCT
CTTCGTCAGATTGGGCAGAGGACGATAAGAACAGCAAGCCGCAGGCATTTTAAAAATAAAGTTCCGGAGA
AGCAAAAACTGTTCCAGGAGGATGATGAAATTCCACTGTATCTAAAGGGTGGGGTAGCTGATGCCCTCCT
GTATAGAGCCACCATGATTCTTACAGTTGGTGGAACAGCATATGCCATATATGAGCTGGCTGTGGCTTCA
TTTCCCAAGAAGCAGGAGTGACTTTTGGTCTCCCTGGGAGTGGGTGGAGGCAGCCAGGGCTTACCTGTAC
ACTGACTTGAGACCAGTTGAATAAAAGTGCACACCTTAAAAATGAGTTTAAACCAAGCGGTGACTGAGAT
GTCCTAAATGCACAGCGACGGATTCGCGCTATTTAGAAAGAGAGAGCAATATTTCAAGAATGCATGCGTC
AATTTTACGCAGACTATCTTTCTAGGGTTAATCTAGCTGCATCAGGATCATATCGTCGGGTCTTTTTTCC
GGCTCAGTCATCGCCCAAGCTGGCGCTATCTGGGCATCGGGGAGGAAGAAGCCCGTGCCTTTTCCCGCGA
GGTTGAAGCGGCATGGAAAGAGTTTGCCGAGGATGACTGCTGCTGCATTGACGTTGAGCGAAAACGCACG
TTTACCATGATGATTCGGGAAGGTGTGGCCATGCACGCCTTTAACGGTGAACTGTTCGTTCAGGCCACCT
GGGATACCAGTTCGTCGCGGCTTTTCCGGACACAGTTCCGGATGGTCAGCCCGAAGCGCATCAGCAACCC
GAACAATACCGGCGACAGCCGGAACTGCCGTGCCGGTGTGCAGATTAATGACAGCGGTGCGGCGCTGGGA
TATTACGTCAGCGAGGACGGGTATCCTGGCTGGATGCCGCAGAAATGGACATGGATACCCCGTGAGTTAC
CCGGCGGGCGCGCTTGGCGTAATCATGGTCATAGCTGTTTCCTGTGTGAAATTGTTATCCGCTCACAATT
CCACACAACATACGAGCCGGAAGCATAAAGTGTAAAGCCTGGGGTGCCTAATGAGTGAGCTAACTCACAT
TAATTGCGTTGCGCTCACTGCCCGCTTTCCAGTCGGGAAACCTGTCGTGCCAGCTGCATTAATGAATCGG
CCAACGCGCGGGGAGAGGCGGTTTGCGTATTGGGCGCTCTTCCGCTTCCTCGCTCACTGACTCGCTGCGC
TCGGTCGTTCGGCTGCGGCGAGCGGTATCAGCTCACTCAAAGGCGGTAATACGGTTATCCACAGAATCAG
GGGATAACGCAGGAAAGAACATGTGAGCAAAAGGCCAGCAAAAGGCCAGGAACCGTAAAAAGGCCGCGTT
GCTGGCGTTTTTCCATAGGCTCCGCCCCCCTGACGAGCATCACAAAAATCGACGCTCAAGTCAGAGGTGG
CGAAACCCGACAGGACTATAAAGATACCAGGCGTTTCCCCCTGGAAGCTCCCTCGTGCGCTCTCCTGTTC
CGACCCTGCCGCTTACCGGATACCTGTCCGCCTTTCTCCCTTCGGGAAGCGTGGCGCTTTCTCATAGCTC
ACGCTGTAGGTATCTCAGTTCGGTGTAGGTCGTTCGCTCCAAGCTGGGCTGTGTGCACGAACCCCCCGTT
CAGCCCGACCGCTGCGCCTTATCCGGTAACTATCGTCTTGAGTCCAACCCGGTAAGACACGACTTATCGC
CACTGGCAGCAGCCACTGGTAACAGGATTAGCAGAGCGAGGTATGTAGGCGGTGCTACAGAGTTCTTGAA
GTGGTGGCCTAACTACGGCTACACTAGAAGAACAGTATTTGGTATCTGCGCTCTGCTGAAGCCAGTTACC
TTCGGAAAAAGAGTTGGTAGCTCTTGATCCGGCAAACAAACCACCGCTGGTAGCGGTGGTTTTTTTGTTT
GCAAGCAGCAGATTACGCGCAGAAAAAAAGGATCTCAAGAAGATCCTTTGATCTTTTCTACGGGGTCTGA
CGCTCAGTGGAACGAAAACTCACGTTAAGGGATTTTGGTCATGAGATTATCAAAAAGGATCTTCACCTAG
ATCCTTTTAAATTAAAAATGAAGTTTTAAATCAATCTAAAGTATATATGAGTAAACTTGGTCTGACAGTT
ACCAATGCTTAATCAGTGAGGCACCTATCTCAGCGATCTGTCTATTTCGTTCATCCATAGTTGCCTGACT
CCCCGTCGTGTAGATAACTACGATACGGGAGGGCTTACCATCTGGCCCCAGTGCTGCAATGATACCGCGA
GACCCACGCTCACCGGCTCCAGATTTATCAGCAATAAACCAGCCAGCCGGAAGGGCCGAGCGCAGAAGTG
GTCCTGCAACTTTATCCGCCTCCATCCAGTCTATTAATTGTTGCCGGGAAGCTAGAGTAAGTAGTTCGCC
AGTTAATAGTTTGCGCAACGTTGTTGCCATTGCTACAGGCATCGTGGTGTCACGCTCGTCGTTTGGTATG
GCTTCATTCAGCTCCGGTTCCCAACGATCAAGGCGAGTTACATGATCCCCCATGTTGTGCAAAAAAGCGG
TTAGCTCCTTCGGTCCTCCGATCGTTGTCAGAAGTAAGTTGGCCGCAGTGTTATCACTCATGGTTATGGC
AGCACTGCATAATTCTCTTACTGTCATGCCATCCGTAAGATGCTTTTCTGTGACTGGTGAGTACTCAACC
AAGTCATTCTGAGAATAGTGTATGCGGCGACCGAGTTGCTCTTGCCCGGCGTCAATACGGGATAATACCG
CGCCACATAGCAGAACTTTAAAAGTGCTCATCATTGGAAAACGTTCTTCGGGGCGAAAACTCTCAAGGAT
CTTACCGCTGTTGAGATCCAGTTCGATGTAACCCACTCGTGCACCCAACTGATCTTCAGCATCTTTTACT
TTCACCAGCGTTTCTGGGTGAGCAAAAACAGGAAGGCAAAATGCCGCAAAAAAGGGAATAAGGGCGACAC
GGAAATGTTGAATACTCAT
Features (pLannotate 1.2.2; 17 found; start..end, strand, type, name):
      1..105     -  promoter       AmpR promoter: bla
    158..586     -  rep_origin     f1 ori (sequence partly withheld): f1 bacteriophage origin of replication; arrow indicates direction of (+) strand synthesis
    591..746     -  CDS            lacZα (fragment): LacZα fragment of β-galactosidase; lacZ fragment
    748..867     +  CDS            B (fragment): PORTL_LAMBD - Experimental evidence at protein level: Swiss-Prot protein existence level 1. Forms the portal vertex of the capsid (PubMed:6228056, PubMed:6232391). This portal plays critical roles in head assembly, genome packaging, neck/tail attachment, and genome ejection (Probable). The portal protein multimerizes as a single ring-shaped homododecamer arranged around a central channel (PubMed:6232391). Binds to the terminase subunits to form the packaging machine (PubMed:7799432). From Escherichia phage lambda (Bacteriophage lambda).
   1403..1991    -  misc_feature   WPRE: woodchuck hepatitis virus posttranscriptional regulatory element
   1994..2015    -  misc_feature   MCS (fragment): pBluescript multiple cloning site
   2022..2618    -  CDS            PuroR (fragment): puromycin N-acetyltransferase; pac from Streptomyces; confers resistance to puromycin
   2630..3130    -  promoter       hPGK promoter: human phosphoglycerate kinase 1 promoter
   3515..3784    +  CDS            GVQW1 (fragment): GVQW1_HUMAN - Also known as TIGD1L2. Experimental evidence at transcript level: Swiss-Prot protein existence level 2. From Homo sapiens (Human).
   5256..5504    +  CDS            COX7A2: CX7A2_HUMAN - Also known as COX7AL. Experimental evidence at protein level: Swiss-Prot protein existence level 1. Component of the cytochrome c oxidase, the last enzyme in the mitochondrial electron transport chain which drives oxidative phosphorylation. The respiratory chain contains 3 multisubunit complexes succinate dehydrogenase (complex II, CII), ubiquinol- cytochrome c oxidoreductase (cytochrome b-c1 complex, complex III, CIII) and cytochrome c oxidase (complex IV, CIV), that cooperate to transfer electrons derived from NADH and succinate to molecular oxygen, creating an electrochemical
   5733..6200    +  CDS            B (fragment): PORTL_LAMBD - Experimental evidence at protein level: Swiss-Prot protein existence level 1. Forms the portal vertex of the capsid (PubMed:6228056, PubMed:6232391). This portal plays critical roles in head assembly, genome packaging, neck/tail attachment, and genome ejection (Probable). The portal protein multimerizes as a single ring-shaped homododecamer arranged around a central channel (PubMed:6232391). Binds to the terminase subunits to form the packaging machine (PubMed:7799432). From Escherichia phage lambda (Bacteriophage lambda).
   6238..6254    -  protein_bind   lac operator: The lac repressor binds to the lac operator to inhibit transcription in E. coli. This inhibition can be relieved by adding lactose or isopropyl-β-D-thiogalactopyranoside (IPTG). lac repressor encoded by lacI
   6262..6292    -  promoter       lac promoter: promoter for the E. coli lac operon
   6307..6328    -  protein_bind   CAP binding site: CAP binding activates transcription in the presence of cAMP. E. coli catabolite activator protein
   6341..6433    -  CDS            lacI (fragment): lac repressor; lacI; The lac repressor binds to the lac operator to inhibit transcription in E. coli. This inhibition can be relieved by adding lactose or isopropyl-β-D-thiogalactopyranoside (IPTG).
   6616..7204    -  rep_origin     ori: high-copy-number ColE1/pMB1/pBR322/pUC origin of replication
   7375..8235    -  CDS            AmpR: β-lactamase; bla; confers resistance to ampicillin, carbenicillin, and related antibiotics
