[The description below was written by a language model from this plasmid's Addgene catalogue record and pLannotate feature annotations shown in this document.]
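Description:
pJL358 is a piggyBac transposon vector for mammalian expression, built on the pJL373 backbone and intended for stable genomic integration of its cargo when a piggyBac transposase is supplied. In bacteria it is maintained through a high-copy ColE1/pUC-type origin and an ampicillin resistance gene (β-lactamase with its own promoter). It also retains an f1 phage origin and remnants of a pBluescript-style lacZα/lac promoter region. The automated annotation does not label the piggyBac terminal repeats. Two short segments are called as fragments of a phage lambda portal protein and sit on either side of the mammalian cargo. These calls are probably spurious matches, and the record does not clarify what those regions are.

The payload is the human COX7A2 coding sequence, which encodes a subunit of cytochrome c oxidase (complex IV of the mitochondrial respiratory chain). It is preceded by the native COX7A2 5' UTR and followed by the 3' UTR of ACTB in place of its own. The promoter is catalogued as endogenous. The roughly 1.5–2 kb of largely unannotated human-derived sequence upstream of the coding region is consistent with this, although the table does not annotate it as a promoter. A separate, oppositely oriented cassette uses the human PGK promoter to drive puromycin N-acetyltransferase, followed by a WPRE to enhance transcript expression, which allows selection of integrated cells.

Given the UTR swap and the associated study of localized mitochondrial translation by proximity-specific ribosome profiling, the construct appears designed to test how the COX7A2 3' UTR contributes to the mRNA's translation at or near mitochondria. The record does not describe the specific experiment.
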