Addgene plasmid #243712: pJL358
Purpose: A piggyBac vector containing the COX7A2 coding sequence (CDS) flanked by the 5' UTR of the COX7A2 gene and 3' UTR of the ACTB gene
Depositing lab: Jonathan Weissman. Depositing organization: Whitehead Institute for Biomedical Research. Publication: Proximity-specific ribosome profiling reveals the logic of localized mitochondrial translation. Luo J, Khandwala S, Hu J, Lee SY, Hickey KL, Levine ZG, Harper JW, Ting AY, Weissman JS. Cell. 2025 Aug 25:S0092-8674(25)00916-X. doi: 10.1016/j.cell.2025.08.002. PubMed 40876456.
Backbone
  Vector backbone: pJL373
  Backbone manufacturer: Weissman Lab
  Vector type: Mammalian Expression
  Selectable markers: Puromycin
Growth in bacteria
  Bacterial resistance: Ampicillin, 100 μg/mL
  Growth temperature: 37°C
  Growth strain: NEB Stable
  Copy number: High Copy
Gene/Insert
  Gene/Insert name: 5' UTR and CDS of COX7A2, followed by the 3' UTR of the ACTB gene
  Species: H. sapiens (human)
  Entrez Gene: COX7A2 (a.k.a. COX7AL, COX7AL1, COXVIIAL, COXVIIa-L, VIIAL)
  Promoter: endogenous promoter
  Cloning method: Gibson Cloning
Terms and licenses: Academic/Nonprofit Terms; Industry Terms: Not Available to Industry
How to cite: pJL358 was a gift from Jonathan Weissman (Addgene plasmid # 243712 ; http://n2t.net/addgene:243712 ; RRID:Addgene_243712)
